Addgene plasmid #68410: RV 2-5
Purpose: (Empty Backbone) Retroviral backbone for use with GMAP
Depositing lab: Tyler Jacks. Depositing organization: Massachusetts Institute of Technology. Publication: A Modular Assembly Platform for Rapid Generation of DNA Constructs. Akama-Garren EH, Joshi NS, Tammela T, Chang GP, Wagner BL, Lee DY, Rideout Iii WM, Papagiannakopoulos T, Xue W, Jacks T. Sci Rep. 2016 Feb 18;6:16836. doi: 10.1038/srep16836. PubMed 26887506.
Backbone
  Vector backbone: MSCV
  Backbone size (bp): 5100
  Modifications to backbone: GMAP sites #2 and #5 inserted into backbone such that linearization with PmeI yields a GMAP-compatible backbone
  Vector type: Mammalian Expression, Retroviral ; GMAP
  Promoter: LTR
Growth in bacteria
  Bacterial resistance: Ampicillin, 100 μg/mL
  Growth temperature: 37°C
  Growth strain: Stbl3
  Copy number: Unknown
Terms and licenses: Academic/Nonprofit Terms; Industry Terms: Not Available to Industry
How to cite: RV 2-5 was a gift from Tyler Jacks (Addgene plasmid # 68410 ; http://n2t.net/addgene:68410 ; RRID:Addgene_68410)
