[The description below was written by a language model from this plasmid's Addgene catalogue record and pLannotate feature annotations shown in this document.]
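Description:
RV 2-5 is an empty gammaretroviral backbone derived from MSCV (murine stem cell virus) and adapted for GMAP, a modular assembly platform for building DNA constructs from interchangeable parts. It carries no insert. GMAP sites #2 and #5 were placed in the backbone so that linearization with PmeI yields a GMAP-compatible recipient, into which modules with matching ends can be assembled. These sites are not annotated in the feature tables, but the only unannotated stretch within the proviral region lies between the truncated gag and the 3' LTR, which is where cargo would be expected to sit.

The viral portion consists of a 5' LTR from murine embryonic stem cell virus, the MESV Ψ packaging signal, a truncated MMLV gag segment lacking its start codon (commonly retained to extend the packaging signal and improve encapsidation), and a 3' LTR. The LTR is the recorded promoter, so it drives the genomic transcript, and any internal promoters would have to come from the assembled modules. Because the plasmid encodes no functional gag, pol or env, these must be supplied in trans by packaging cells or helper plasmids to make replication-defective virus for stable transduction of mammalian cells. No mammalian selection marker or reporter is annotated.

Propagation in E. coli relies on a high-copy ColE1/pUC-type origin and ampicillin resistance from bla under its own promoter. The remaining annotations (lac promoter/operator, and fragments of lacI, lacZα, rop, bom, TcR and env) appear to be nonfunctional remnants of earlier cloning vectors. Two depositor sequence records of 5,160 and 5,129 nt are provided. They share the same features, and their coordinates diverge by 31 nt between the 3' LTR and the lac operator, outside the viral cassette.
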