Features (pLannotate 1.2.2; 16 found; start..end, strand, type, name):
    579..920     +  misc_feature   MESV Ψ: packaging signal of murine embryonic stem cell virus
    987..1403    +  CDS            gag (truncated): truncated Moloney murine leukemia virus (MMLV) gag gene lacking the start codon
   1522..2036    +  LTR            3' LTR: 3' long terminal repeat from murine embryonic stem cell virus
   2229..2245    -  protein_bind   lac operator: The lac repressor binds to the lac operator to inhibit transcription in E. coli. This inhibition can be relieved by adding lactose or isopropyl-β-D-thiogalactopyranoside (IPTG). lac repressor encoded by lacI
   2253..2283    -  promoter       lac promoter: promoter for the E. coli lac operon
   2298..2319    -  protein_bind   CAP binding site: CAP binding activates transcription in the presence of cAMP. E. coli catabolite activator protein
   2332..2424    -  CDS            lacI (fragment): lac repressor; lacI; The lac repressor binds to the lac operator to inhibit transcription in E. coli. This inhibition can be relieved by adding lactose or isopropyl-β-D-thiogalactopyranoside (IPTG).
   2607..3195    -  rep_origin     ori: high-copy-number ColE1/pMB1/pBR322/pUC origin of replication
   3366..4226    -  CDS            AmpR: β-lactamase; bla; confers resistance to ampicillin, carbenicillin, and related antibiotics
   4227..4331    -  promoter       AmpR promoter: bla
   4426..4461    +  CDS            rop (fragment): Rop protein, which maintains plasmids at low copy number; rop
   4563..4662    +  misc_feature   bom (fragment): basis of mobility region from pBR322
   4668..4817    -  CDS            lacZα (fragment): LacZα fragment of β-galactosidase; lacZ fragment
   4817..5018    -  CDS            TcR (fragment): tetracycline efflux protein; tet; confers resistance to tetracycline
   5019..5117    +  CDS            env (fragment): murine leukemia virus gPr80 envelope polyprotein precursor; env; proteolytically cleaved into gp70SU and p15TM subunits
   5159..515     +  LTR            5' LTR (across the origin): 5' long terminal repeat from murine embryonic stem cell virus
>Addgene plasmid #68410 | RV 2-5 | depositor full sequence | sequence record 120168 | RV 2-5 sequence 5160 bps
TGAAAGACCCCACCTGTAGGTTTGGCAAGCTAGCTTAAGTAACGCCATTTTGCAAGGCATGGAAAATACA
TAACTGAGAATAGAGAAGTTCAGATCAAGGTTAGGAACAGAGAGACAGCAGAATATGGGCCAAACAGGAT
ATCTGTGGTAAGCAGTTCCTGCCCCGGCTCAGGGCCAAGAACAGATGGTCCCCAGATGCGGTCCCGCCCT
CAGCAGTTTCTAGAGAACCATCAGATGTTTCCAGGGTGCCCCAAGGACCTGAAATGACCCTGTGCCTTAT
TTGAACTAACCAATCAGTTCGCTTCTCGCTTCTGTTCGCGCGCTTCTGCTCCCCGAGCTCAATAAAAGAG
CCCACAACCCCTCACTCGGCGCGCCAGTCCTCCGATAGACTGCGTCGCCCGGGTACCCGTATTCCCAATA
AAGCCTCTTGCTGTTTGCATCCGAATCGTGGACTCGCTGATCCTTGGGAGGGTCTCCTCAGATTGATTGA
CTGCCCACCTCGGGGGTCTTTCATTTGGAGGTTCCACCGAGATTTGGAGACCCCTGCCCAGGGACCACCG
ACCCCCCCGCCGGGAGGTAAGCTGGCCAGCGGTCGTTTCGTGTCTGTCTCTGTCTTTGTGCGTGTTTGTG
CCGGCATCTAATGTTTGCGCCTGCGTCTGTACTAGTTAGCTAACTAGCTCTGTATCTGGCGGACCCGTGG
TGGAACTGACGAGTTCTGAACACCCGGCCGCAACCCTGGGAGACGTCCCAGGGACTTTGGGGGCCGTTTT
TGTGGCCCGACCTGAGGAAGGGAGTCGATGTGGAATCCGACCCCGTCAGGATATGTGGTTCTGGTAGGAG
ACGAGAACCTAAAACAGTTCCCGCCTCCGTCTGAATTTTTGCTTTCGGTTTGGAACCGAAGCCGCGCGTC
TTGTCTGCTGCAGCGCTGCAGCATCGTTCTGTGTTGTCTCTGTCTGACTGTGTTTCTGTATTTGTCTGAA
AATTAGGGCCAGACTGTTACCACTCCCTTAAGTTTGACCTTAGGTCACTGGAAAGATGTCGAGCGGATCG
CTCACAACCAGTCGGTAGATGTCAAGAAGAGACGTTGGGTTACCTTCTGCTCTGCAGAATGGCCAACCTT
TAACGTCGGATGGCCGCGAGACGGCACCTTTAACCGAGACCTCATCACCCAGGTTAAGATCAAGGTCTTT
TCACCTGGCCCGCATGGACACCCAGACCAGGTCCCCTACATCGTGACCTGGGAAGCCTTGGCTTTTGACC
CCCCTCCCTGGGTCAAGCCCTTTGTACACCCTAAGCCTCCGCCTCCTCTTCCTCCATCCGCCCCGTCTCT
CCCCCTTGAACCTCCTCGTTCGACCCCGCCTCGATCCTCCCTTTATCCAGCCCTCACTCCTTCTCTAGGC
GCCGGAATTAGATCTCTAACTCGAACGCTAGCTGTGCGATCGTTTAAACGTTGTTGTTTGGGGTTGAATT
ACTCTATCGATAAAATAAAAGATTTTATTTAGTCTCCAGAAAAAGGGGGGAATGAAAGACCCCACCTGTA
GGTTTGGCAAGCTAGCTTAAGTAACGCCATTTTGCAAGGCATGGAAAATACATAACTGAGAATAGAGAAG
TTCAGATCAAGGTTAGGAACAGAGAGACAGCAGAATATGGGCCAAACAGGATATCTGTGGTAAGCAGTTC
CTGCCCCGGCTCAGGGCCAAGAACAGATGGTCCCCAGATGCGGTCCCGCCCTCAGCAGTTTCTAGAGAAC
CATCAGATGTTTCCAGGGTGCCCCAAGGACCTGAAATGACCCTGTGCCTTATTTGAACTAACCAATCAGT
TCGCTTCTCGCTTCTGTTCGCGCGCTTCTGCTCCCCGAGCTCAATAAAAGAGCCCACAACCCCTCACTCG
GCGCGCCAGTCCTCCGATAGACTGCGTCGCCCGGGTACCCGTGTATCCAATAAACCCTCTTGCAGTTGCA
TCCGACTTGTGGTCTCGCTGTTCCTTGGGAGGGTCTCCTCTGAGTGATTGACTACCCGTCAGCGGGGGTC
TTTCATGGGTAACAGTTTCTTGAAGTTGGAGAACAACATTCTGAGGGTAGGAGTCGAATATTAAGTAATC
CTGACTCAATTAGCCACTGTTTTGAATCCACATACTCCAATACTCCTGAAATAGTTCATTATGGACAGCG
CAGAAGAGCTGGGGAGAATTAATTCGTAATCATGGTCATAGCTGTTTCCTGTGTGAAATTGTTATCCGCT
CACAATTCCACACAACATACGAGCCGGAAGCATAAAGTGTAAAGCCTGGGGTGCCTAATGAGTGAGCTAA
CTCACATTAATTGCGTTGCGCTCACTGCCCGCTTTCCAGTCGGGAAACCTGTCGTGCCAGCTGCATTAAT
GAATCGGCCAACGCGCGGGGAGAGGCGGTTTGCGTATTGGGCGCTCTTCCGCTTCCTCGCTCACTGACTC
GCTGCGCTCGGTCGTTCGGCTGCGGCGAGCGGTATCAGCTCACTCAAAGGCGGTAATACGGTTATCCACA
GAATCAGGGGATAACGCAGGAAAGAACATGTGAGCAAAAGGCCAGCAAAAGGCCAGGAACCGTAAAAAGG
CCGCGTTGCTGGCGTTTTTCCATAGGCTCCGCCCCCCTGACGAGCATCACAAAAATCGACGCTCAAGTCA
GAGGTGGCGAAACCCGACAGGACTATAAAGATACCAGGCGTTTCCCCCTGGAAGCTCCCTCGTGCGCTCT
CCTGTTCCGACCCTGCCGCTTACCGGATACCTGTCCGCCTTTCTCCCTTCGGGAAGCGTGGCGCTTTCTC
ATAGCTCACGCTGTAGGTATCTCAGTTCGGTGTAGGTCGTTCGCTCCAAGCTGGGCTGTGTGCACGAACC
CCCCGTTCAGCCCGACCGCTGCGCCTTATCCGGTAACTATCGTCTTGAGTCCAACCCGGTAAGACACGAC
TTATCGCCACTGGCAGCAGCCACTGGTAACAGGATTAGCAGAGCGAGGTATGTAGGCGGTGCTACAGAGT
TCTTGAAGTGGTGGCCTAACTACGGCTACACTAGAAGGACAGTATTTGGTATCTGCGCTCTGCTGAAGCC
AGTTACCTTCGGAAAAAGAGTTGGTAGCTCTTGATCCGGCAAACAAACCACCGCTGGTAGCGGTGGTTTT
TTTGTTTGCAAGCAGCAGATTACGCGCAGAAAAAAAGGATCTCAAGAAGATCCTTTGATCTTTTCTACGG
GGTCTGACGCTCAGTGGAACGAAAACTCACGTTAAGGGATTTTGGTCATGAGATTATCAAAAAGGATCTT
CACCTAGATCCTTTTAAATTAAAAATGAAGTTTTAAATCAATCTAAAGTATATATGAGTAAACTTGGTCT
GACAGTTACCAATGCTTAATCAGTGAGGCACCTATCTCAGCGATCTGTCTATTTCGTTCATCCATAGTTG
CCTGACTCCCCGTCGTGTAGATAACTACGATACGGGAGGGCTTACCATCTGGCCCCAGTGCTGCAATGAT
ACCGCGAGACCCACGCTCACCGGCTCCAGATTTATCAGCAATAAACCAGCCAGCCGGAAGGGCCGAGCGC
AGAAGTGGTCCTGCAACTTTATCCGCCTCCATCCAGTCTATTAATTGTTGCCGGGAAGCTAGAGTAAGTA
GTTCGCCAGTTAATAGTTTGCGCAACGTTGTTGCCATTGCTACAGGCATCGTGGTGTCACGCTCGTCGTT
TGGTATGGCTTCATTCAGCTCCGGTTCCCAACGATCAAGGCGAGTTACATGATCCCCCATGTTGTGCAAA
AAAGCGGTTAGCTCCTTCGGTCCTCCGATCGTTGTCAGAAGTAAGTTGGCCGCAGTGTTATCACTCATGG
TTATGGCAGCACTGCATAATTCTCTTACTGTCATGCCATCCGTAAGATGCTTTTCTGTGACTGGTGAGTA
CTCAACCAAGTCATTCTGAGAATAGTGTATGCGGCGACCGAGTTGCTCTTGCCCGGCGTCAATACGGGAT
AATACCGCGCCACATAGCAGAACTTTAAAAGTGCTCATCATTGGAAAACGTTCTTCGGGGCGAAAACTCT
CAAGGATCTTACCGCTGTTGAGATCCAGTTCGATGTAACCCACTCGTGCACCCAACTGATCTTCAGCATC
TTTTACTTTCACCAGCGTTTCTGGGTGAGCAAAAACAGGAAGGCAAAATGCCGCAAAAAAGGGAATAAGG
GCGACACGGAAATGTTGAATACTCATACTCTTCCTTTTTCAATATTATTGAAGCATTTATCAGGGTTATT
GTCTCATGAGCGGATACATATTTGAATGTATTTAGAAAAATAAACAAATAGGGGTTCCGCGCACATTTCC
CCGAAAAGTGCCACCTGACGTCTAAGAAACCATTATTATCATGACATTAACCTATAAAAATAGGCGTATC
ACGAGGCCCTTTCGTCTCGCGCGTTTCGGTGATGACGGTGAAAACCTCTGACACATGCAGCTCCCGGAGA
CGGTCACAGCTTGTCTGTAAGCGGATGCCGGGAGCAGACAAGCCCGTCAGGGCGCGTCAGCGGGTGTTGG
CGGGTGTCGGGGCTGGCTTAACTATGCGGCATCAGAGCAGATTGTACTGAGAGTGCACCATATGCGGTGT
GAAATACCGCACAGATGCGTAAGGAGAAAATACCGCATCAGGCGCCATTCGCCATTCAGGCTGCGCAACT
GTTGGGAAGGGCGATCGGTGCGGGCCTCTTCGCTATTACGCCAGCTGGCGAAAGGGGGATGTGCTGCAAG
GCGATTAAGTTGGGTAACGCCAGGGTTTTCCCAGTCACGACGTTGTAAAACGACGGCGCAAGGAATGGTG
CATGCAAGGAGATGGCGCCCAACAGTCCCCCGGCCACGGGGCCTGCCACCATACCCACGCCGAAACAAGC
GCTCATGAGCCCGAAGTGGCGAGCCCGATCTTCCCCATCGGTGATGTCGGCGATATAGGCGCCAGCAACC
GCACCTGTGGCGCCGGTGATGCCGGCCACGATGCGTCCGGCGTAGAGGCGATTAGTCCAATTTGTTAAAG
ACAGGATATCAGTGGTCCAGGCTCTAGTTTTGACTCAACAATATCACCAGCTGAAGCCTATAGAGTACGA
GCCATAGATAAAATAAAAGATTTTATTTAGTCTCCAGAAAAAGGGGGGAA
