Features (pLannotate 1.2.2; 16 found; start..end, strand, type, name):
    579..920     +  misc_feature   MESV Ψ: packaging signal of murine embryonic stem cell virus
    987..1403    +  CDS            gag (truncated): truncated Moloney murine leukemia virus (MMLV) gag gene lacking the start codon
   1522..2036    +  LTR            3' LTR: 3' long terminal repeat from murine embryonic stem cell virus
   2198..2214    -  protein_bind   lac operator: The lac repressor binds to the lac operator to inhibit transcription in E. coli. This inhibition can be relieved by adding lactose or isopropyl-β-D-thiogalactopyranoside (IPTG). lac repressor encoded by lacI
   2222..2252    -  promoter       lac promoter: promoter for the E. coli lac operon
   2267..2288    -  protein_bind   CAP binding site: CAP binding activates transcription in the presence of cAMP. E. coli catabolite activator protein
   2301..2393    -  CDS            lacI (fragment): lac repressor; lacI; The lac repressor binds to the lac operator to inhibit transcription in E. coli. This inhibition can be relieved by adding lactose or isopropyl-β-D-thiogalactopyranoside (IPTG).
   2576..3164    -  rep_origin     ori: high-copy-number ColE1/pMB1/pBR322/pUC origin of replication
   3335..4195    -  CDS            AmpR: β-lactamase; bla; confers resistance to ampicillin, carbenicillin, and related antibiotics
   4196..4300    -  promoter       AmpR promoter: bla
   4395..4430    +  CDS            rop (fragment): Rop protein, which maintains plasmids at low copy number; rop
   4532..4631    +  misc_feature   bom (fragment): basis of mobility region from pBR322
   4637..4786    -  CDS            lacZα (fragment): LacZα fragment of β-galactosidase; lacZ fragment
   4786..4987    -  CDS            TcR (fragment): tetracycline efflux protein; tet; confers resistance to tetracycline
   4988..5086    +  CDS            env (fragment): murine leukemia virus gPr80 envelope polyprotein precursor; env; proteolytically cleaved into gp70SU and p15TM subunits
   5128..515     +  LTR            5' LTR (across the origin): 5' long terminal repeat from murine embryonic stem cell virus
>Addgene plasmid #68410 | RV 2-5 | depositor full sequence | sequence record 128081 | Full plasmid sequence
TGAAAGACCCCACCTGTAGGTTTGGCAAGCTAGCTTAAGTAACGCCATTTTGCAAGGCATGGAAAATACA
TAACTGAGAATAGAGAAGTTCAGATCAAGGTTAGGAACAGAGAGACAGCAGAATATGGGCCAAACAGGAT
ATCTGTGGTAAGCAGTTCCTGCCCCGGCTCAGGGCCAAGAACAGATGGTCCCCAGATGCGGTCCCGCCCT
CAGCAGTTTCTAGAGAACCATCAGATGTTTCCAGGGTGCCCCAAGGACCTGAAATGACCCTGTGCCTTAT
TTGAACTAACCAATCAGTTCGCTTCTCGCTTCTGTTCGCGCGCTTCTGCTCCCCGAGCTCAATAAAAGAG
CCCACAACCCCTCACTCGGCGCGCCAGTCCTCCGATAGACTGCGTCGCCCGGGTACCCGTATTCCCAATA
AAGCCTCTTGCTGTTTGCATCCGAATCGTGGACTCGCTGATCCTTGGGAGGGTCTCCTCAGATTGATTGA
CTGCCCACCTCGGGGGTCTTTCATTTGGAGGTTCCACCGAGATTTGGAGACCCCTGCCCAGGGACCACCG
ACCCCCCCGCCGGGAGGTAAGCTGGCCAGCGGTCGTTTCGTGTCTGTCTCTGTCTTTGTGCGTGTTTGTG
CCGGCATCTAATGTTTGCGCCTGCGTCTGTACTAGTTAGCTAACTAGCTCTGTATCTGGCGGACCCGTGG
TGGAACTGACGAGTTCTGAACACCCGGCCGCAACCCTGGGAGACGTCCCAGGGACTTTGGGGGCCGTTTT
TGTGGCCCGACCTGAGGAAGGGAGTCGATGTGGAATCCGACCCCGTCAGGATATGTGGTTCTGGTAGGAG
ACGAGAACCTAAAACAGTTCCCGCCTCCGTCTGAATTTTTGCTTTCGGTTTGGAACCGAAGCCGCGCGTC
TTGTCTGCTGCAGCGCTGCAGCATCGTTCTGTGTTGTCTCTGTCTGACTGTGTTTCTGTATTTGTCTGAA
AATTAGGGCCAGACTGTTACCACTCCCTTAAGTTTGACCTTAGGTCACTGGAAAGATGTCGAGCGGATCG
CTCACAACCAGTCGGTAGATGTCAAGAAGAGACGTTGGGTTACCTTCTGCTCTGCAGAATGGCCAACCTT
TAACGTCGGATGGCCGCGAGACGGCACCTTTAACCGAGACCTCATCACCCAGGTTAAGATCAAGGTCTTT
TCACCTGGCCCGCATGGACACCCAGACCAGGTCCCCTACATCGTGACCTGGGAAGCCTTGGCTTTTGACC
CCCCTCCCTGGGTCAAGCCCTTTGTACACCCTAAGCCTCCGCCTCCTCTTCCTCCATCCGCCCCGTCTCT
CCCCCTTGAACCTCCTCGTTCGACCCCGCCTCGATCCTCCCTTTATCCAGCCCTCACTCCTTCTCTAGGC
GCCGGAATTAGATCTCTAACTCGAACGCTAGCTGTGCGATCGTTTAAACGTTGTTGTTTGGGGTTGAATT
ACTCTATCGATAAAATAAAAGATTTTATTTAGTCTCCAGAAAAAGGGGGGAATGAAAGACCCCACCTGTA
GGTTTGGCAAGCTAGCTTAAGTAACGCCATTTTGCAAGGCATGGAAAATACATAACTGAGAATAGAGAAG
TTCAGATCAAGGTTAGGAACAGAGAGACAGCAGAATATGGGCCAAACAGGATATCTGTGGTAAGCAGTTC
CTGCCCCGGCTCAGGGCCAAGAACAGATGGTCCCCAGATGCGGTCCCGCCCTCAGCAGTTTCTAGAGAAC
CATCAGATGTTTCCAGGGTGCCCCAAGGACCTGAAATGACCCTGTGCCTTATTTGAACTAACCAATCAGT
TCGCTTCTCGCTTCTGTTCGCGCGCTTCTGCTCCCCGAGCTCAATAAAAGAGCCCACAACCCCTCACTCG
GCGCGCCAGTCCTCCGATAGACTGCGTCGCCCGGGTACCCGTGTATCCAATAAACCCTCTTGCAGTTGCA
TCCGACTTGTGGTCTCGCTGTTCCTTGGGAGGGTCTCCTCTGAGTGATTGACTACCCGTCAGCGGGGGTC
TTTCATGGGTAACAGTTTCTTGAAGTTGGAGAACAACATTCTGAGGGTAGGAGTCGAATATTAAGTAATC
CTGACTCAATTAGCCACTGTTTTGAATCCACATACTCCAATACTCCTGAAATAGTTCATTATGGACAGCG
CAGAAAGAGCTGGGGAGAATTGTGAAATTGTTATCCGCTCACAATTCCACACAACATACGAGCCGGAAGC
ATAAAGTGTAAAGCCTGGGGTGCCTAATGAGTGAGCTAACTCACATTAATTGCGTTGCGCTCACTGCCCG
CTTTCCAGTCGGGAAACCTGTCGTGCCAGCTGCATTAATGAATCGGCCAACGCGCGGGGAGAGGCGGTTT
GCGTATTGGGCGCTCTTCCGCTTCCTCGCTCACTGACTCGCTGCGCTCGGTCGTTCGGCTGCGGCGAGCG
GTATCAGCTCACTCAAAGGCGGTAATACGGTTATCCACAGAATCAGGGGATAACGCAGGAAAGAACATGT
GAGCAAAAGGCCAGCAAAAGGCCAGGAACCGTAAAAAGGCCGCGTTGCTGGCGTTTTTCCATAGGCTCCG
CCCCCCTGACGAGCATCACAAAAATCGACGCTCAAGTCAGAGGTGGCGAAACCCGACAGGACTATAAAGA
TACCAGGCGTTTCCCCCTGGAAGCTCCCTCGTGCGCTCTCCTGTTCCGACCCTGCCGCTTACCGGATACC
TGTCCGCCTTTCTCCCTTCGGGAAGCGTGGCGCTTTCTCATAGCTCACGCTGTAGGTATCTCAGTTCGGT
GTAGGTCGTTCGCTCCAAGCTGGGCTGTGTGCACGAACCCCCCGTTCAGCCCGACCGCTGCGCCTTATCC
GGTAACTATCGTCTTGAGTCCAACCCGGTAAGACACGACTTATCGCCACTGGCAGCAGCCACTGGTAACA
GGATTAGCAGAGCGAGGTATGTAGGCGGTGCTACAGAGTTCTTGAAGTGGTGGCCTAACTACGGCTACAC
TAGAAGGACAGTATTTGGTATCTGCGCTCTGCTGAAGCCAGTTACCTTCGGAAAAAGAGTTGGTAGCTCT
TGATCCGGCAAACAAACCACCGCTGGTAGCGGTGGTTTTTTTGTTTGCAAGCAGCAGATTACGCGCAGAA
AAAAAGGATCTCAAGAAGATCCTTTGATCTTTTCTACGGGGTCTGACGCTCAGTGGAACGAAAACTCACG
TTAAGGGATTTTGGTCATGAGATTATCAAAAAGGATCTTCACCTAGATCCTTTTAAATTAAAAATGAAGT
TTTAAATCAATCTAAAGTATATATGAGTAAACTTGGTCTGACAGTTACCAATGCTTAATCAGTGAGGCAC
CTATCTCAGCGATCTGTCTATTTCGTTCATCCATAGTTGCCTGACTCCCCGTCGTGTAGATAACTACGAT
ACGGGAGGGCTTACCATCTGGCCCCAGTGCTGCAATGATACCGCGAGACCCACGCTCACCGGCTCCAGAT
TTATCAGCAATAAACCAGCCAGCCGGAAGGGCCGAGCGCAGAAGTGGTCCTGCAACTTTATCCGCCTCCA
TCCAGTCTATTAATTGTTGCCGGGAAGCTAGAGTAAGTAGTTCGCCAGTTAATAGTTTGCGCAACGTTGT
TGCCATTGCTACAGGCATCGTGGTGTCACGCTCGTCGTTTGGTATGGCTTCATTCAGCTCCGGTTCCCAA
CGATCAAGGCGAGTTACATGATCCCCCATGTTGTGCAAAAAAGCGGTTAGCTCCTTCGGTCCTCCGATCG
TTGTCAGAAGTAAGTTGGCCGCAGTGTTATCACTCATGGTTATGGCAGCACTGCATAATTCTCTTACTGT
CATGCCATCCGTAAGATGCTTTTCTGTGACTGGTGAGTACTCAACCAAGTCATTCTGAGAATAGTGTATG
CGGCGACCGAGTTGCTCTTGCCCGGCGTCAATACGGGATAATACCGCGCCACATAGCAGAACTTTAAAAG
TGCTCATCATTGGAAAACGTTCTTCGGGGCGAAAACTCTCAAGGATCTTACCGCTGTTGAGATCCAGTTC
GATGTAACCCACTCGTGCACCCAACTGATCTTCAGCATCTTTTACTTTCACCAGCGTTTCTGGGTGAGCA
AAAACAGGAAGGCAAAATGCCGCAAAAAAGGGAATAAGGGCGACACGGAAATGTTGAATACTCATACTCT
TCCTTTTTCAATATTATTGAAGCATTTATCAGGGTTATTGTCTCATGAGCGGATACATATTTGAATGTAT
TTAGAAAAATAAACAAATAGGGGTTCCGCGCACATTTCCCCGAAAAGTGCCACCTGACGTCTAAGAAACC
ATTATTATCATGACATTAACCTATAAAAATAGGCGTATCACGAGGCCCTTTCGTCTCGCGCGTTTCGGTG
ATGACGGTGAAAACCTCTGACACATGCAGCTCCCGGAGACGGTCACAGCTTGTCTGTAAGCGGATGCCGG
GAGCAGACAAGCCCGTCAGGGCGCGTCAGCGGGTGTTGGCGGGTGTCGGGGCTGGCTTAACTATGCGGCA
TCAGAGCAGATTGTACTGAGAGTGCACCATATGCGGTGTGAAATACCGCACAGATGCGTAAGGAGAAAAT
ACCGCATCAGGCGCCATTCGCCATTCAGGCTGCGCAACTGTTGGGAAGGGCGATCGGTGCGGGCCTCTTC
GCTATTACGCCAGCTGGCGAAAGGGGGATGTGCTGCAAGGCGATTAAGTTGGGTAACGCCAGGGTTTTCC
CAGTCACGACGTTGTAAAACGACGGCGCAAGGAATGGTGCATGCAAGGAGATGGCGCCCAACAGTCCCCC
GGCCACGGGGCCTGCCACCATACCCACGCCGAAACAAGCGCTCATGAGCCCGAAGTGGCGAGCCCGATCT
TCCCCATCGGTGATGTCGGCGATATAGGCGCCAGCAACCGCACCTGTGGCGCCGGTGATGCCGGCCACGA
TGCGTCCGGCGTAGAGGCGATTAGTCCAATTTGTTAAAGACAGGATATCAGTGGTCCAGGCTCTAGTTTT
GACTCAACAATATCACCAGCTGAAGCCTATAGAGTACGAGCCATAGATAAAATAAAAGATTTTATTTAGT
CTCCAGAAAAAGGGGGGAA
