>Addgene plasmid #68410 | RV 2-5 | addgene partial sequence | sequence record 123473 | pEVX-F 5'-cctccgtctgaatttttgct-3'
TCTGCTGCAGCGCTGCAGCATCGTTCTGTGTTGTCTCTGTCTGACTGTGTTTCTGTATTTGTCTGAAAAT
TAGGGCCAGACTGTTACCACTCCCTTAAGTTTGACCTTAGGTCACTGGAAAGATGTCGAGCGGATCGCTC
ACAACCAGTCGGTAGATGTCAAGAAGAGACGTTGGGTTACCTTCTGCTCTGCAGAATGGCCAACCTTTAA
CGTCGGATGGCCGCGAGACGGCACCTTTAACCGAGACCTCATCACCCAGGTTAAGATCAAGGTCTTTTCA
CCTGGCCCGCATGGACACCCAGACCAGGTCCCCTACATCGTGACCTGGGAAGCCTTGGCTTTTGACCCCC
CTCCCTGGGTCAAGCCCTTTGTACACCCTAAGCCTCCGCCTCCTCTTCCTCCATCCGCCCCGTCTCTCCC
CCTTGAACCTCCTCGTTCGACCCCGCCTCGATCCTCCCTTTATCCAGCCCTCACTCCTTCTCTAGGCGCC
GGAATTAGATCTCTAACTCGAACGCTAGCTGTGCGATCGTTTAAACGTTGTTGTTTGGGGTTGAATTACT
CTATCGATAAAATAAAAGATTTTATTTAGTCTCCAGAAAAAGGGGGGAATGAAAGACCCCACCTGTAGGT
TTGGCAAGCTAGCTTAAGTAACGCCATTTTGCAAGGCATGGAAAATACATAACTGAGAATAGAGAAGTTC
AGATCAAGGTTAGGAACAGAGAGACAGCAGAATATGGGCCAAACAGGATATCTGTGGTAAGCAGTTCCTG
CCCCGGCTCAGGGCCAAGAACAGATGGTCCCCAGATGCGGTCCCGCCCTCAGCAGTTTCTAGAGAACCAT
CAGATGTTTCCAGGGTGCCCCAAGGACCTGAAATGACCCTGTGCCTTATTTGAACTAACCAATCAGTTCG
CTTCTCGCTTCTGTTCGCGCGCTTCTGCTCCCCGAGCTCAATAAAAGAGCCCACAACCCCTCACTCGGCG
CGCCAGTCCT
