>Addgene plasmid #68410 | RV 2-5 | addgene partial sequence | sequence record 123474 | pBR322ori-F 5'-GGGAAACGCCTGGTATCTTT-3'
ACTTGAGCGTCGATTTTTGTGATGCTCGTCAGGGGGGCGGAGCCTATGGAAAAACGCCAGCAACGCGGCC
TTTTTACGGTTCCTGGCCTTTTGCTGGCCTTTTGCTCACATGTTCTTTCCTGCGTTATCCCCTGATTCTG
TGGATAACCGTATTACCGCCTTTGAGTGAGCTGATACCGCTCGCCGCAGCCGAACGACCGAGCGCAGCGA
GTCAGTGAGCGAGGAAGCGGAAGAGCGCCCAATACGCAAACCGCCTCTCCCCGCGCGTTGGCCGATTCAT
TAATGCAGCTGGCACGACAGGTTTCCCGACTGGAAAGCGGGCAGTGAGCGCAACGCAATTAATGTGAGTT
AGCTCACTCATTAGGCACCCCAGGCTTTACACTTTATGCTTCCGGCTCGTATGTTGTGTGGAATTGTGAG
CGGATAACAATTTCACAATTCTCCCCAGCTCTTTCTGCGCTGTCCATAATGAACTATTTCAGGAGTATTG
GAGTATGTGGATTCAAAACAGTGGCTAATTGAGTCAGGATTACTTAATATTCGACTCCTACCCTCAGAAT
GTTGTTCTCCAACTTCAAGAAACTGTTACCCATGAAAGACCCCCGCTGACGGGTAGTCAATCACTCAGAG
GAGACCCTCCCAAGGAACAGCGAGACCACAAGTCGGATGCAACTGCAAGAGGGTTTATTGGATACACGGG
TACCCGGGCGACGCAGTCTATCGGAGGACTGGCGCGCCGAGTGAGGGGTTGTGGGCTCTTTTATTGAGCT
CGGGGAGCAGAAGCGCGCGAACAGAAGCGAGAAGCGAACTGATTGGTTAGTTCAAATAAGGCACAGGGTC
ATTTCAGGTCCTTGGGGCACCCTGGAAACATCTGATGGTTCTCTAGAAACTGCTGAGGGCGGGACCGCAT
CTGGGGACCATCTGTTCTTGGCCCTGAGCCGGGGCAGGAACTGCTTACCACAGATATCCTGTTTGGCCCA
TATTCTGCTGTCTCTCTGTTCCTAACCTTGATCTGAACTTCTCTATTCTCAGTTATGTATTTTCCATGCC
TTGCAAAATGGCGTTACT
